Addgene plasmid #58198: Vinculin-23
Purpose: Localization: Focal Adhesions, Excitation: N/A, Emission: N/A
Depositing lab: Michael Davidson.
Backbone
  Vector backbone: pSNAPf-N1
  Vector type: Mammalian Expression
  Selectable markers: Neomycin (select with G418)
Growth in bacteria
  Bacterial resistance: Kanamycin, 50 μg/mL
  Growth temperature: 37°C
  Growth strain: DH5alpha
  Copy number: High Copy
Gene/Insert
  Gene/Insert name: Vinculin (alt name: NM_003373.3)
  Species: H. sapiens (human)
  Entrez Gene: VCL (a.k.a. CMD1W, CMH15, HEL114, MV, MVCL, VINC)
  Promoter: CMV
  Tag / fusion protein: SNAP tag (C terminal on backbone)
  Cloning method: Unknown
  Sequencing primers: 5′ CMV-F; 3′ SV40pA-R
Terms and licenses: Academic/Nonprofit Terms; Industry Terms
Depositor comments: With SNAP tag.
How to cite: Vinculin-23 was a gift from Michael Davidson (Addgene plasmid # 58198 ; http://n2t.net/addgene:58198 ; RRID:Addgene_58198)
