[The description below was written by a language model from this plasmid's Addgene catalogue record.]
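Description:
Vinculin-23 is a mammalian expression plasmid built on the pSNAPf-N1 backbone, an N1-style vector in which the gene of interest is placed upstream of the tag so that the tag ends up at the C terminus of the encoded protein. The insert is human vinculin (VCL), corresponding to the NM_003373.3 reference transcript, expressed from the CMV promoter, a strong constitutive promoter in most mammalian cell lines. The use of an SV40 polyA reverse sequencing primer suggests an SV40 polyadenylation signal downstream of the fusion. The plasmid is maintained at high copy in E. coli under kanamycin selection, and the neomycin marker allows G418 selection of stably transfected mammalian cells. No feature table is provided, so the origin of replication, the linker between vinculin and the tag, and the cloning junctions are not stated; the "23" in the name is not explained in the record, and the cloning method is listed as unknown.

The payload is a vinculin–SNAP-tag fusion. The SNAP tag is an engineered alkyltransferase-derived domain that reacts covalently with benzylguanine-conjugated substrates, so the fusion is not fluorescent on its own, which is why excitation and emission are given as not applicable; its colour depends on the chosen labelling dye. Vinculin is a cytoskeletal adaptor protein that concentrates at cell–matrix adhesions, and the stated purpose of the construct is as a focal adhesion localization marker. It is suited to imaging focal adhesions in transfected cells with flexible choice of fluorophore, including approaches such as pulse-chase labelling or the use of bright organic dyes for advanced microscopy.
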