>Addgene plasmid #58198 | Vinculin-23 | depositor partial sequence | sequence record 89314 | insert sequence
GCCATGCCTAGTGACGTCAGATCCGCTAGCACCGCCACCATGCCAGTGTTTCATACGCGCACGATCGAGA
GCATCCTGGAGCCGGTGGCACAGCAGATCTCCCACCTGGTGATAATGCACGAGGAGGGCGAGGTGGACGG
CAAAGCCATTCCTGACCTCACCGCGCCCGTGGCCGCCGTGCAGGCGGCCGTCAGCAACCTCGTCCGGGTT
GGAAAAGAGACTGTTCAAACCACTGAGGATCAGATTTTGAAGAGAGATATGCCACCAGCATTTATTAAGG
TTGAGAATGCTTGCACCAAGCTTGTCCAGGCAGCTCAGATGCTTCAGTCAGACCCTTACTCAGTGCCTGC
TCGAGATTATCTAATTGATGGGTCAAGGGGCATCCTCTCTGGAACATCAGACCTGCTCCTTACCTTCGAT
GAGGCTGAGGTCCGTAAAATTATTAGAGTTTGCAAAGGAATTTTGGAATATCTTACAGTGGCAGAGGTGG
TGGAGACTATGGAAGATTTGGTCACTTACACAAAGAATCTTGGGCCAGGAATGACTAAGATGGCCAAGAT
GATTGACGAGAGACAGCAGGAGCTCACTCACCAGGAGCACCGAGTGATGTTGGTGAACTCGATGAACACC
GTGAAAGAGTTGCTGCCAGTTCTCATTTCAGCTATGAAGATTTTTGTAACAACTAAAAACTCAAAAAACC
AAGGCATAGAGGAAGCTTTAAAAAATCGCAATTTTACTCTAGAAAAAATGAGTGCTGAAATTAATGAGAT
AATTCGTGTGTTACAACTCACCTCTTGGGATGAAGATGCCTGGGCCAGCAAGGACACTGAAGCCATGAAG
AGAGCATTGGCCTCCATAGACTCCAAACTGAACCAGGCCAAAGTTGGCTCCGTGACCCTAGTGCCTCCCC
AGGGGATGCTGGTGAGCAGCCATCAGACAGATCTTAGATGAAGCTGGAAAAGTTGGTGAACTCTGTGCAG
CAAAGAACGCAGGAGATTCTGGGAACTTGCAAAATGCTAGGGCAGATGACTGATCAGTGGCTGACCTCGT
GCCAGAGACAGATCCTCCACGTGCATGCAGAAGCTCAGCAGTATCTCAGGTCTGATGTGCCTCACAGCAA
AGTGCAAAATGCAGCTCGCAGCTGCAGGCATGACCACTCAAAGCGAGCATGCCAAGAAGATCGATGCTGC
TCGAACTGGCTGCAATCCATGCTGAACCGGAAGAAAAAAATATTCCAAGGGTCCTTTGGGCGTG
