>Addgene plasmid #58198 | Vinculin-23 | depositor partial sequence | sequence record 89315 | insert sequence 2
AGTTTCTTTCACTTAAGGCTTTACACAGAGGGAAGATGGAGAGTTCCTGAGCGAAGCCGGGAGGTGATAC
AGGCAATGATGATGCTGCAGACAGCTCATGATGAGGCTGCAATGTCAGCAGGCATGACATCATGCAGCAG
CAGCGCATGCTCTGCTGATGCTGAGATGTCTCGGCTGGTAAGAGGGGCAGTGGTACCAAGCGGGCACTCA
TTCAGTGTGCCAAGGACATCGCCAAGGCTCAGATGAGGTGACTCGGTTGGCCAAGGAGGTTGCCAAGCAG
TGCACAGATAAACGGATTAGAACCAACCTCTTACAGGTATGTGAGCGAATCCCAACCATAAGCACCCAGC
TCAAAATCCTGTCCACAGTGAAGGCCACCATGCTGGGCCGGACCAACATCAGTGATGAGGAGTCTGAGCA
GGCCACAGAGATGCTGGTTCACAATGCCCAGAACCTCATGCAGTCTGTGAAGGAGACTGTGCGGGAAGCT
GAAGCTGCTTCAATCAAAATTCGAACAGATGCTGGATTTACACTGCGCTGGGTTAGAAAGACTCCCTGGT
ACCAGTCCGGTGGCAGCGGAATTCTGCAGTCGACGGTACCGCGGGCCCGGGATCCACCGGTCGCCACCAT
GGACAAAGACTGCGAAATGAAGCGCACCACCCTGGATAGCCCTCTGGGCAAGCTGGAACTGTCTGGGTGC
GAACAGGGCCTGCACCGTATCATCTTCCTGGGCAAAGGAACATCTGCCGCCGACGCCGTGGAAGTGCCTG
CCCCAGCCGCCGTGCTGGGCGGACCAGAGCCACTGATGCAGGCCACCGCCTGGCTCAACGCCTACTTTCA
CCAGCCTGAGGCCATCGAGGAGTTCCCTGTGCCAGCCCTGCACCACCCAGTGTTCCAGCAGGAGAGCTTT
ACCCGCCAGGTGCTGTGGAAACTGCTGAAAGTGGTGAAGTTCGGAGAGGTCATCAGCTACAGCCACCTGG
CCGCCCTGGCCGGCAATCCCGCCGCCACCGCCGCCGTGAAAACCGCCCTGAGCGGAAATCCCGTGCCCAT
TCTGATCCCCTGCCACCGGGTGGTGCAGGGCGACCTGGACGTGGGGGGCTACGAGGGCGGGCTCGCCGTG
AAAGAGTGGCTGCTGGCCCACGAGGGCCACAGACTGGGCAAGCCTGGGCTGGGTTAAGCGGCCGCGACTC
TAGATCATAATCAGCCATACCACATTGTAGAGAAGCCC
