>Addgene plasmid #58198 | Vinculin-23 | addgene partial sequence | sequence record 110263 | SV40pA-R 5'-GAAATTTGTGATGCTATTGC-3'
TAACAGTTAACAACAACAATTGCATTCATTTTATGTTTCAGGTTCAGGGGGAGGTGTGGGAGGTTTTTTA
AAGCAAGTAAAACCTCTACAAATGTGGTATGGCTGATTATGATCTAGAGTCGCGGCCGCTTAACCCAGCC
CAGGCTTGCCCAGTCTGTGGCCCTCGTGGGCCAGCAGCCACTCTTTCACGGCGAGCCCGCCCTCGTAGCC
CCCCACGTCCAGGTCGCCCTGCACCACCCGGTGGCAGGGGATCAGAATGGGCACGGGATTTCCGCTCAGG
GCGGTTTTCACGGCGGCGGTGGCGGCGGGATTGCCGGCCAGGGCGGCCAGGTGGCTGTAGCTGATGACCT
CTCCGAACTTCACCACTTTCAGCAGTTTCCACAGCACCTGGCGGGTAAAGCTCTCCTGCTGGAACACTGG
GTGGTGCAGGGCTGGCACAGGGAACTCCTCGATGGCCTCAGGCTGGTGAAAGTAGGCGTTGAGCCAGGCG
GTGGCCTGCATCAGTGGCTCTGGTCCGCCCAGCACGGCGGCTGGGGCAGGCACTTCCACGGCGTCGGCGG
CAGATGTTCCTTTGCCCAGGAAGATGATACGGTGCAGGCCCTGTTCGCACCCAGACAGTTCCAGCTTGCC
CAGAGGGCTATCCAGGGTGGTGCGCTTCATTTCGCAGTCTTTGTCCATGGTGGCGACCGGTGGATCCCGG
GCCCGCGGTACCGTCGACTGCAGAATTCCGCTGCCACCGGACTGGTACCAGGGAGTCTTTCTAACCCAGC
GCAGTGTAAATCCAGCATCTGTTCGAATTTTGATTGAAGC
